>Addgene plasmid #116465 | pHAGE-PIK3CA-E103_G106delinsD | addgene full sequence | sequence record 252567 | Addgene NGS Result
TGGAAGGGCTAATTCACTCCCAAAGAAGACAAGATATCCTTGATCTGTGGATCTACCACACACAAGGCTA
CTTCCCTGATTAGCAGAACTACACACCAGGGCCAGGGGTCAGATATCCACTGACCTTTGGATGGTGCTAC
AAGCTAGTACCAGTTGAGCCAGATAAGGTAGAAGAGGCCAATAAAGGAGAGAACACCAGCTTGTTACACC
CTGTGAGCCTGCATGGGATGGATGACCCGGAGAGAGAAGTGTTAGAGTGGAGGTTTGACAGCCGCCTAGC
ATTTCATCACGTGGCCCGAGAGCTGCATCCGGAGTACTTCAAGAACTGCTGATATCGAGCTTGCTACAAG
GGACTTTCCGCTGGGGACTTTCCAGGGAGGCGTGGCCTGGGCGGGACTGGGGAGTGGCGAGCCCTCAGAT
CCTGCATATAAGCAGCTGCTTTTTGCCTGTACTGGGTCTCTCTGGTTAGACCAGATCTGAGCCTGGGAGC
TCTCTGGCTAACTAGGGAACCCACTGCTTAAGCCTCAATAAAGCTTGCCTTGAGTGCTTCAAGTAGTGTG
TGCCCGTCTGTTGTGTGACTCTGGTAACTAGAGATCCCTCAGACCCTTTTAGTCAGTGTGGAAAATCTCT
AGCAGTGGCGCCCGAACAGGGACTTGAAAGCGAAAGGGAAACCAGAGGAGCTCTCTCGACGCAGGACTCG
GCTTGCTGAAGCGCGCACGGCAAGAGGCGAGGGGCGGCGACTGGTGAGTACGCCAAAAATTTTGACTAGC
GGAGGCTAGAAGGAGAGAGATGGGTGCGAGAGCGTCAGTATTAAGCGGGGGAGAATTAGATCGCGATGGG
AAAAAATTCGGTTAAGGCCAGGGGGAAAGAAAAAATATAAATTAAAACATATAGTATGGGCAAGCAGGGA
GCTAGAACGATTCGCAGTTAATCCTGGCCTGTTAGAAACATCAGAAGGCTGTAGACAAATACTGGGACAG
CTACAACCATCCCTTCAGACAGGATCAGAAGAACTTAGATCATTATATAATACAGTAGCAACCCTCTATT
GTGTGCATCAAAGGATAGAGATAAAAGACACCAAGGAAGCTTTAGACAAGATAGAGGAAGAGCAAAACAA
AAGTAAGACCACCGCACAGCAAGCGGCCGGCCGCTGATCTTCAGACCTGGAGGAGGAGATATGAGGGACA
ATTGGAGAAGTGAATTATATAAATATAAAGTAGTAAAAATTGAACCATTAGGAGTAGCACCCACCAAGGC
AAAGAGAAGAGTGGTGCAGAGAGAAAAAAGAGCAGTGGGAATAGGAGCTTTGTTCCTTGGGTTCTTGGGA
GCAGCAGGAAGCACTATGGGCGCAGCGTCAATGACGCTGACGGTACAGGCCAGACAATTATTGTCTGGTA
TAGTGCAGCAGCAGAACAATTTGCTGAGGGCTATTGAGGCGCAACAGCATCTGTTGCAACTCACAGTCTG
GGGCATCAAGCAGCTCCAGGCAAGAATCCTGGCTGTGGAAAGATACCTAAAGGATCAACAGCTCCTGGGG
ATTTGGGGTTGCTCTGGAAAACTCATTTGCACCACTGCTGTGCCTTGGAATGCTAGTTGGAGTAATAAAT
CTCTGGAACAGATTTGGAATCACACGACCTGGATGGAGTGGGACAGAGAAATTAACAATTACACAAGCTT
AATACACTCCTTAATTGAAGAATCGCAAAACCAGCAAGAAAAGAATGAACAAGAATTATTGGAATTAGAT
AAATGGGCAAGTTTGTGGAATTGGTTTAACATAACAAATTGGCTGTGGTATATAAAATTATTCATAATGA
TAGTAGGAGGCTTGGTAGGTTTAAGAATAGTTTTTGCTGTACTTTCTATAGTGAATAGAGTTAGGCAGGG
ATATTCACCATTATCGTTTCAGACCCACCTCCCAACCCCGAGGGGACCCGACAGGCCCGAAGGAATAGAA
GAAGAAGGTGGAGAGAGAGACAGAGACAGATCCATTCGATTAGTGAACGGATCTCGACGGTATCGCCGAA
TTCACAAATGGCAGTATTCATCCACAATTTTAAAAGAAAAGGGGGGATTGGGGGGTACAGTGCAGGGGAA
AGAATAGTAGACATAATAGCAACAGACATACAAACTAAAGAATTACAAAAACAAATTACAAAAATTCAAA
ATTTTCGGGTTTATTACAGGGACAGCAGAGATCCAGTTTGGACTAGTCGTGAGGCTCCGGTGCCCGTCAG
TGGGCAGAGCGCACATCGCCCACAGTCCCCGAGAAGTTGGGGGGAGGGGTCGGCAATTGAACCGGTGCCT
AGAGAAGGTGGCGCGGGGTAAACTGGGAAAGTGATGTCGTGTACTGGCTCCGCCTTTTTCCCGAGGGTGG
GGGAGAACCGTATATAAGTGCAGTAGTCGCCGTGAACGTTCTTTTTCGCAACGGGTTTGCCGCCAGAACA
CAGGTAAGTGCCGTGTGTGGTTCCCGCGGGCCTGGCCTCTTTACGGGTTATGGCCCTTGCGTGCCTTGAA
TTACTTCCACCTGGCTGCAGTACGTGATTCTTGATCCCGAGCTTCGGGTTGGAAGTGGGTGGGAGAGTTC
GAGGCCTTGCGCTTAAGGAGCCCCTTCGCCTCGTGCTTGAGTTGAGGCCTGGCCTGGGCGCTGGGGCCGC
CGCGTGCGAATCTGGTGGCACCTTCGCGCCTGTCTCGCTGCTTTCGATAAGTCTCTAGCCATTTAAAATT
TTTGATGACCTGCTGCGACGCTTTTTTTCTGGCAAGATAGTCTTGTAAATGCGGGCCAAGATCTGCACAC
TGGTATTTCGGTTTTTGGGGCCGCGGGCGGCGACGGGGCCCGTGCGTCCCAGCGCACATGTTCGGCGAGG
CGGGGCCTGCGAGCGCGGCCACCGAGAATCGGACGGGGGTAGTCTCAAGCTGGCCGGCCTGCTCTGGTGC
CTGGCCTCGCGCCGCCGTGTATCGCCCCGCCCTGGGCGGCAAGGCTGGCCCGGTCGGCACCAGTTGCGTG
AGCGGAAAGATGGCCGCTTCCCGGCCCTGCTGCAGGGAGCTCAAAATGGAGGACGCGGCGCTCGGGAGAG
CGGGCGGGTGAGTCACCCACACAAAGGAAAAGGGCCTTTCCGTCCTCAGCCGTCGCTTCATGTGACTCCA
CGGAGTACCGGGCGCCGTCCAGGCACCTCGATTAGTTCTCGAGCTTTTGGAGTACGTCGTCTTTAGGTTG
GGGGGAGGGGTTTTATGCGATGGAGTTTCCCCACACTGAGTGGGTGGAGACTGAAGTTAGGCCAGCTTGG
CACTTGATGTAATTCTCCTTGGAATTTGCCCTTTTTGAGTTTGGATCTTGGTTCATTCTCAAGCCTCAGA
CAGTGGTTCAAAGTTTTTTTCTTCCATTTCAGGTGTCGTGAAGCGGCCCTGCAGATATCAACAAGTTTGT
ACAAAAAAGCAGGCACCATGCCTCCAAGACCATCATCAGGTGAACTGTGGGGCATCCACTTGATGCCCCC
AAGAATCCTAGTAGAATGTTTACTACCAAATGGAATGATAGTGACTTTAGAATGCCTCCGTGAGGCTACA
TTAATAACCATAAAGCATGAACTATTTAAAGAAGCAAGAAAATACCCCCTCCATCAACTTCTTCAAGATG
AATCTTCTTACATTTTCGTAAGTGTTACTCAAGAAGCAGAAAGGGAAGAATTTTTTGATGAAACAAGACG
ACTTTGTGACCTTCGGCTTTTTCAACCCTTTTTAAAAGTAATTGACAACCGTGAAGAAAAGATCCTCAAT
CGAGAAATTGGTTTTGCTATCGGCATGCCAGTGTGTGAATTTGATATGGTTAAAGATCCAGAAGTACAGG
ACTTCCGAAGAAATATTCTGAACGTTTGTAAAGAAGCTGTGGATCTTAGGGACCTCAATTCACCTCATAG
TAGAGCAATGTATGTCTATCCTCCAAATGTAGAATCTTCACCAGAATTGCCAAAGCACATATATAATAAA
TTAGATAAAGGGCAAATAATAGTGGTGATCTGGGTAATAGTTTCTCCAAATAATGACAAGCAGAAGTATA
CTCTGAAAATCAACCATGACTGTGTACCAGAACAAGTAATTGCTGAAGCAATCAGGAAAAAAACTCGAAG
TATGTTGCTATCCTCTGAACAACTAAAACTCTGTGTTTTAGAATATCAGGGCAAGTATATTTTAAAAGTG
TGTGGATGTGATGAATACTTCCTAGAAAAATATCCTCTGAGTCAGTATAAGTATATAAGAAGCTGTATAA
TGCTTGGGAGGATGCCCAATTTGATGTTGATGGCTAAAGAAAGCCTTTATTCTCAACTGCCAATGGACTG
TTTTACAATGCCATCTTATTCCAGACGCATTTCCACAGCTACACCATATATGAATGGAGAAACATCTACA
AAATCCCTTTGGGTTATAAATAGTGCACTCAGAATAAAAATTCTTTGTGCAACCTACGTGAATGTAAATA
TTCGAGACATTGATAAGATCTATGTTCGAACAGGTATCTACCATGGAGGAGAACCCTTATGTGACAATGT
GAACACTCAAAGAGTACCTTGTTCCAATCCCAGGTGGAATGAATGGCTGAATTATGATATATACATTCCT
GATCTTCCTCGTGCTGCTCGACTTTGCCTTTCCATTTGCTCTGTTAAAGGCCGAAAGGGTGCTAAAGAGG
AACACTGTCCATTGGCATGGGGAAATATAAACTTGTTTGATTACACAGACACTCTAGTATCTGGAAAAAT
GGCTTTGAATCTTTGGCCAGTACCTCATGGATTAGAAGATTTGCTGAACCCTATTGGTGTTACTGGATCA
AATCCAAATAAAGAAACTCCATGCTTAGAGTTGGAGTTTGACTGGTTCAGCAGTGTGGTAAAGTTCCCAG
ATATGTCAGTGATTGAAGAGCATGCCAATTGGTCTGTATCCCGAGAAGCAGGATTTAGCTATTCCCACGC
AGGACTGAGTAACAGACTAGCTAGAGACAATGAATTAAGGGAAAATGACAAAGAACAGCTCAAAGCAATT
TCTACACGAGATCCTCTCTCTGAAATCACTGAGCAGGAGAAAGATTTTCTATGGAGTCACAGACACTATT
GTGTAACTATCCCCGAAATTCTACCCAAATTGCTTCTGTCTGTTAAATGGAATTCTAGAGATGAAGTAGC
CCAGATGTATTGCTTGGTAAAAGATTGGCCTCCAATCAAACCTGAACAGGCTATGGAACTTCTGGACTGT
AATTACCCAGATCCTATGGTTCGAGGTTTTGCTGTTCGGTGCTTGGAAAAATATTTAACAGATGACAAAC
TTTCTCAGTATTTAATTCAGCTAGTACAGGTCCTAAAATATGAACAATATTTGGATAACTTGCTTGTGAG
ATTTTTACTGAAGAAAGCATTGACTAATCAAAGGATTGGGCACTTTTTCTTTTGGCATTTAAAATCTGAG
ATGCACAATAAAACAGTTAGCCAGAGGTTTGGCCTGCTTTTGGAGTCCTATTGTCGTGCATGTGGGATGT
ATTTGAAGCACCTGAATAGGCAAGTCGAGGCAATGGAAAAGCTCATTAACTTAACTGACATTCTCAAACA
GGAGAAGAAGGATGAAACACAAAAGGTACAGATGAAGTTTTTAGTTGAGCAAATGAGGCGACCAGATTTC
ATGGATGCTCTACAGGGCTTTCTGTCTCCTCTAAACCCTGCTCATCAACTAGGAAACCTCAGGCTTGAAG
AGTGTCGAATTATGTCCTCTGCAAAAAGGCCACTGTGGTTGAATTGGGAGAACCCAGACATCATGTCAGA
GTTACTGTTTCAGAACAATGAGATCATCTTTAAAAATGGGGATGATTTACGGCAAGATATGCTAACACTT
CAAATTATTCGTATTATGGAAAATATCTGGCAAAATCAAGGTCTTGATCTTCGAATGTTACCTTATGGTT
GTCTGTCAATCGGTGACTGTGTGGGACTTATTGAGGTGGTGCGAAATTCTCACACTATTATGCAAATTCA
GTGCAAAGGCGGCTTGAAAGGTGCACTGCAGTTCAACAGCCACACACTACATCAGTGGCTCAAAGACAAG
AACAAAGGAGAAATATATGATGCAGCCATTGACCTGTTTACACGTTCATGTGCTGGATACTGTGTAGCTA
CCTTCATTTTGGGAATTGGAGATCGTCACAATAGTAACATCATGGTGAAAGACGATGGACAACTGTTTCA
TATAGATTTTGGACACTTTTTGGATCACAAGAAGAAAAAATTTGGTTATAAACGAGAACGTGTGCCATTT
GTTTTGACACAGGATTTCTTAATAGTGATTAGTAAAGGAGCCCAAGAATGCACAAAGACAAGAGAATTTG
AGAGGTTTCAGGAGATGTGTTACAAGGCTTATCTAGCTATTCGACAGCATGCCAATCTCTTCATAAATCT
TTTCTCAATGATGCTTGGCTCTGGAATGCCAGAACTACAATCTTTTGATGACATTGCATACATTCGAAAG
ACCCTAGCCTTAGATAAAACTGAGCAAGAGGCTTTGGAGTATTTCATGAAACAAATGAATGATGCACATC
ATGGTGGCTGGACAACAAAAATGGATTGGATCTTCCACACAATTAAACAGCATGCATTGAACTAGAACCC
AGCTTTCTTGTACAAAGTGGTGATATCCAATTAACCCTCACTAAAGGTGAGTAAGTTTGTATGTTTAAGT
ACCCTATAGTGAGTCGTATTACCACCCAACTTTTCTATACAAAGTGGTTGATATCCAGCACAGTGGCGGC
CGCTCGAGTCTAGAGGGCCCGCGGTTCGAAGGTAAGCCTATCCCTAACCCTCTCCTCGGTCTCGATTCTA
CGCGTACCGGTTAGTAATGAGATCCCTCCCCCCCCCCTAACGTTACTGGCCGAAGCCGCTTGGAATAAGG
CCGGTGTGCGTTTGTCTATATGTTATTTTCCACCATATTGCCGTCTTTTGGCAATGTGAGGGCCCGGAAA
CCTGGCCCTGTCTTCTTGACGAGCATTCCTAGGGGTCTTTCCCCTCTCGCCAAAGGAATGCAAGGTCTGT
TGAATGTCGTGAAGGAAGCAGTTCCTCTGGAAGCTTCTTGAAGACAAACAACGTCTGTAGCGACCCTTTG
CAGGCAGCGGAACCCCCCACCTGGCGACAGGTGCCTCTGCGGCCAAAAGCCACGTGTATAAGATACACCT
GCAAAGGCGGCACAACCCCAGTGCCACGTTGTGAGTTGGATAGTTGTGGAAAGAGTCAAATGGCTCTCCT
CAAGCGTATTCAACAAGGGGCTGAAGGATGCCCAGAAGGTACCCCATTGTATGGGATCTGATCTGGGGCC
TCGGTGCACATGCTTTACATGTGTTTAGTCGAGGTTAAAAAAACGTCTAGGCCCCCCGAACCACGGGGAC
GTGGTTTTCCTTTGAAAAACACGATGATAATATGGCCACACATATGACCGAGTACAAGCCCACGGTGCGC
CTCGCCACCCGCGACGACGTCCCCAGGGCCGTACGCACCCTCGCCGCCGCGTTCGCCGACTACCCCGCCA
CGCGCCACACCGTCGATCCGGACCGCCACATCGAGCGGGTCACCGAGCTGCAAGAACTCTTCCTCACGCG
CGTCGGGCTCGACATCGGCAAGGTGTGGGTCGCGGACGACGGCGCCGCGGTGGCGGTCTGGACCACGCCG
GAGAGCGTCGAAGCGGGGGCGGTGTTCGCCGAGATCGGCCCGCGCATGGCCGAGTTGAGCGGTTCCCGGC
TGGCCGCGCAGCAACAGATGGAAGGCCTCCTGGCGCCGCACCGGCCCAAGGAGCCCGCGTGGTTCCTGGC
CACCGTCGGCGTCTCGCCCGACCACCAGGGCAAGGGTCTGGGCAGCGCCGTCGTGCTCCCCGGAGTGGAG
GCGGCCGAGCGCGCCGGGGTGCCCGCCTTCCTGGAGACCTCCGCGCCCCGCAACCTCCCCTTCTACGAGC
GGCTCGGCTTCACCGTCACCGCCGACGTCGAGGTGCCCGAAGGACCGCGCACCTGGTGCATGACCCGCAA
GCCCGGTGCCTAAATCGATAGATCCTAATCAACCTCTGGATTACAAAATTTGTGAAAGATTGACTGGTAT
TCTTAACTATGTTGCTCCTTTTACGCTATGTGGATACGCTGCTTTAATGCCTTTGTATCATGCTATTGCT
TCCCGTATGGCTTTCATTTTCTCCTCCTTGTATAAATCCTGGTTGCTGTCTCTTTATGAGGAGTTGTGGC
CCGTTGTCAGGCAACGTGGCGTGGTGTGCACTGTGTTTGCTGACGCAACCCCCACTGGTTGGGGCATTGC
CACCACCTGTCAGCTCCTTTCCGGGACTTTCGCTTTCCCCCTCCCTATTGCCACGGCGGAACTCATCGCC
GCCTGCCTTGCCCGCTGCTGGACAGGGGCTCGGCTGTTGGGCACTGACAATTCCGTGGTGTTGTCGGGGA
AATCATCGTCCTTTCCTTGGCTGCTCGCCTGTGTTGCCACCTGGATTCTGCGCGGGACGTCCTTCTGCTA
CGTCCCTTCGGCCCTCAATCCAGCGGACCTTCCTTCCCGCGGCCTGCTGCCGGCTCTGCGGCCTCTTCCG
CGTCTTCGCCTTCGCCCTCAGACGAGTCGGATCTCCCTTTGGGCCGCCTCCCCGCCTGAGATCCTTTAAG
ACCAATGACTTACAAGGCAGCTGTAGATCTTAGCCACTTTTTAAAAGAAAAGGGGGGACTGGAAGGGCTA
ATTCACTCCCAACGAAGACAAGATCTGCTTTTTGCTTGTACTGGGTCTCTCTGGTTAGACCAGATCTGAG
CCTGGGAGCTCTCTGGCTAACTAGGGAACCCACTGCTTAAGCCTCAATAAAGCTTGCCTTGAGTGCTTCA
AGTAGTGTGTGCCCGTCTGTTGTGTGACTCTGGTAACTAGAGATCCCTCAGACCCTTTTAGTCAGTGTGG
AAAATCTCTAGCAGTAGTAGTTCATGTCATCTTATTATTCAGTATTTATAACTTGCAAAGAAATGAATAT
CAGAGAGTGAGAGGCCCGGGTTAATTAAGGAAAGGGCTAGATCATTCTTGAAGACGAAAGGGCCTCGTGA
TACGCCTATTTTTATAGGTTAATGTCATGATAATAATGGTTTCTTAGACGTCAGGTGGCACTTTTCGGGG
AAATGTGCGCGGAACCCCTATTTGTTTATTTTTCTAAATACATTCAAATATGTATCCGCTCATGAGACAA
TAACCCTGATAAATGCTTCAATAATATTGAAAAAGGAAGAGTATGAGTATTCAACATTTCCGTGTCGCCC
TTATTCCCTTTTTTGCGGCATTTTGCCTTCCTGTTTTTGCTCACCCAGAAACGCTGGTGAAAGTAAAAGA
TGCTGAAGATCAGTTGGGTGCACGAGTGGGTTACATCGAACTGGATCTCAACAGCGGTAAGATCCTTGAG
AGTTTTCGCCCCGAAGAACGTTTTCCAATGATGAGCACTTTTAAAGTTCTGCTATGTGGCGCGGTATTAT
CCCGTGTTGACGCCGGGCAAGAGCAACTCGGTCGCCGCATACACTATTCTCAGAATGACTTGGTTGAGTA
CTCACCAGTCACAGAAAAGCATCTTACGGATGGCATGACAGTAAGAGAATTATGCAGTGCTGCCATAACC
ATGAGTGATAACACTGCGGCCAACTTACTTCTGACAACGATCGGAGGACCGAAGGAGCTAACCGCTTTTT
TGCACAACATGGGGGATCATGTAACTCGCCTTGATCGTTGGGAACCGGAGCTGAATGAAGCCATACCAAA
CGACGAGCGTGACACCACGATGCCTGTAGCAATGGCAACAACGTTGCGCAAACTATTAACTGGCGAACTA
CTTACTCTAGCTTCCCGGCAACAATTAATAGACTGGATGGAGGCGGATAAAGTTGCAGGACCACTTCTGC
GCTCGGCCCTTCCGGCTGGCTGGTTTATTGCTGATAAATCTGGAGCCGGTGAGCGTGGGTCTCGCGGTAT
CATTGCAGCACTGGGGCCAGATGGTAAGCCCTCCCGTATCGTAGTTATCTACACGACGGGGAGTCAGGCA
ACTATGGATGAACGAAATAGACAGATCGCTGAGATAGGTGCCTCACTGATTAAGCATTGGTAACTGTCAG
ACCAAGTTTACTCATATATACTTTAGATTGATTTAAAACTTCATTTTTAATTTAAAAGGATCTAGGTGAA
GATCCTTTTTGATAATCTCATGACCAAAATCCCTTAACGTGAGTTTTCGTTCCACTGAGCGTCAGACCCC
GTAGAAAAGATCAAAGGATCTTCTTGAGATCCTTTTTTTCTGCGCGTAATCTGCTGCTTGCAAACAAAAA
AACCACCGCTACCAGCGGTGGTTTGTTTGCCGGATCAAGAGCTACCAACTCTTTTTCCGAAGGTAACTGG
CTTCAGCAGAGCGCAGATACCAAATACTGTTCTTCTAGTGTAGCCGTAGTTAGGCCACCACTTCAAGAAC
TCTGTAGCACCGCCTACATACCTCGCTCTGCTAATCCTGTTACCAGTGGCTGCTGCCAGTGGCGATAAGT
CGTGTCTTACCGGGTTGGACTCAAGACGATAGTTACCGGATAAGGCGCAGCGGTCGGGCTGAACGGGGGG
TTCGTGCACACAGCCCAGCTTGGAGCGAACGACCTACACCGAACTGAGATACCTACAGCGTGAGCTATGA
GAAAGCGCCACGCTTCCCGAAGGGAGAAAGGCGGACAGGTATCCGGTAAGCGGCAGGGTCGGAACAGGAG
AGCGCACGAGGGAGCTTCCAGGGGGAAACGCCTGGTATCTTTATAGTCCTGTCGGGTTTCGCCACCTCTG
ACTTGAGCGTCGATTTTTGTGATGCTCGTCAGGGGGGCGGAGCCTATGGAAAAACGCCAGCAACGCGGCC
TTTTTACGGTTCCTGGCCTTTTGCTGGCCTTTTGCTCACATGTTCTTTCCTGCGTTATCCCCTGATTCTG
TGGATAACCGTATTACCGCCTTTGAGTGAGCTGATACCGCTCGCCGCAGCCGAACGACCGAGCGCAGCGA
GTCAGTGAGCGAGGAAGCGGAAGAGCGCCCAATACGCAAACCGCCTCTCCCCGCGCGTTGGCCGATTCAT
TAATGCAGCAAGCTCATGGCTGACTAATTTTTTTTATTTATGCAGAGGCCGAGGCCGCCTCGGCCTCTGA
GCTATTCCAGAAGTAGTGAGGAGGCTTTTTTGGAGGCCTAGGCTTTTGCAAAAAGCTCCCCGTGGCACGA
CAGGTTTCCCGACTGGAAAGCGGGCAGTGAGCGCAACGCAATTAATGTGAGTTAGCTCACTCATTAGGCA
CCCCAGGCTTTACACTTTATGCTTCCGGCTCGTATGTTGTGTGGAATTGTGAGCGGATAACAATTTCACA
CAGGAAACAGCTATGACATGATTACGAATTTCACAAATAAAGCATTTTTTTCACTGCATTCTAGTTGTGG
TTTGTCCAAACTCATCAATGTATCTTATCATGTCTGGATCAACTGGATAACTCAAGCTAACCAAAATCAT
CCCAAACTTCCCACCCCATACCCTATTACCACTGCCAATTACCTGTGGTTTCATTTACTCTAAACCTGTG
ATTCCTCTGAATTATTTTCATTTTAAAGAAATTGTATTTGTTAAATATGTACTACAAACTTAGTAGT
Features (pLannotate 1.2.2; 30 found; start..end, strand, type, name):
    377..634     +  LTR            5' LTR (truncated): truncated 5' long terminal repeat (LTR) from HIV-1
    681..806     +  misc_feature   HIV-1 Ψ: packaging signal of human immunodeficiency virus type 1
    790..1128    +  CDS            HIV-1 gag (fragment): gag protein from human immunodeficiency virus 1; gag
   1303..1536    +  misc_feature   RRE: The Rev response element (RRE) of HIV-1 allows for Rev-dependent mRNA export from the nucleus to the cytoplasm.
   1913..2013    +  CDS            Rev (fragment): human immunodeficiency virus 1 (HIV-1) Rev protein; rev; enhances nuclear export of unspliced and incompletely spliced viral mRNAs
   2058..2175    +  misc_feature   cPPT/CTS: central polypurine tract and central termination sequence of HIV-1
   2223..3401    +  promoter       EF-1α promoter: strong constitutive promoter for human elongation factor EF-1α
   3422..3442    +  protein_bind   attB1: mutant version of attB; core recombination site for the Gateway® BP reaction BP Clonase™
   3448..6642    +  CDS            PIK3CA: PK3CA_HUMAN - Experimental evidence at protein level: Swiss-Prot protein existence level 1. Phosphoinositide-3-kinase (PI3K) phosphorylates phosphatidylinositol (PI) and its phosphorylated derivatives at position 3 of the inositol ring to produce 3-phosphoinositides (PubMed:15135396, PubMed:23936502, PubMed:28676499). Uses ATP and PtdIns(4,5)P2 (phosphatidylinositol 4,5-bisphosphate) to generate phosphatidylinositol 3,4,5-trisphosphate (PIP3) (PubMed:15135396, PubMed:28676499). PIP3 plays a key role by recruiting PH domain- containing proteins to the membrane, including AKT1 and PDPK1, activat
   6647..6671    -  protein_bind   attB2: mutant version of attB; recombination site for the Gateway® BP reaction BP Clonase™
   6679..6697    +  promoter       T3 promoter: promoter for bacteriophage T3 RNA polymerase
   6723..6741    -  promoter       T7 promoter: promoter for bacteriophage T7 RNA polymerase
   6747..6765    -  protein_bind   attB4 (fragment): mutant version of attB; core recombination site for the Gateway® BP reaction BP Clonase™
   6821..6862    +  CDS            V5 tag: epitope tag from simian virus 5
   6988..7450    +  misc_feature   IRES: internal ribosome entry site (IRES) of the encephalomyocarditis virus (EMCV)
   7464..8061    +  CDS            PuroR (fragment): puromycin N-acetyltransferase; pac from Streptomyces; confers resistance to puromycin
   8077..8665    +  misc_feature   WPRE: woodchuck hepatitis virus posttranscriptional regulatory element
   8673..8738    +  CDS            nef (fragment): NEF_HV1Z2 - Experimental evidence at protein level: Swiss-Prot protein existence level 1. Extracellular Nef protein targets CD4(+) T-lymphocytes for apoptosis by interacting with CXCR4 surface receptors. From Human immunodeficiency virus type 1 group M subtype D (isolate Z2/CDC-Z34) (HIV-1).
   8740..8973    +  LTR            3' LTR (ΔU3): self-inactivating 3' long terminal repeat (LTR) from HIV-1
   9178..9282    +  promoter       AmpR promoter: bla
   9283..10143   +  CDS            AmpR: β-lactamase; bla; confers resistance to ampicillin, carbenicillin, and related antibiotics
  10314..10902   +  rep_origin     ori: high-copy-number ColE1/pMB1/pBR322/pUC origin of replication
  11085..11139   +  CDS            lacI (fragment): lac repressor; lacI; The lac repressor binds to the lac operator to inhibit transcription in E. coli. This inhibition can be relieved by adding lactose or isopropyl-β-D-thiogalactopyranoside (IPTG).
  11145..11238   +  rep_origin     SV40 ori (fragment): SV40 origin of replication
  11263..11300   +  CDS            lacI (fragment): lac repressor; lacI; The lac repressor binds to the lac operator to inhibit transcription in E. coli. This inhibition can be relieved by adding lactose or isopropyl-β-D-thiogalactopyranoside (IPTG).
  11313..11334   +  protein_bind   CAP binding site: CAP binding activates transcription in the presence of cAMP. E. coli catabolite activator protein
  11349..11379   +  promoter       lac promoter: promoter for the E. coli lac operon
  11383..11405   +  protein_bind   lac operator (fragment): The lac repressor binds to the lac operator to inhibit transcription in E. coli. This inhibition can be relieved by adding lactose or isopropyl-β-D-thiogalactopyranoside (IPTG). lac repressor encoded by lacI
  11437..11520   +  polyA_signal   SV40 poly(A) signal (fragment): SV40 polyadenylation signal
  11687..329     +  CDS            nef (fragment) (across the origin): NEF_HV1BR - Experimental evidence at protein level: Swiss-Prot protein existence level 1. Extracellular Nef protein targets CD4(+) T-lymphocytes for apoptosis by interacting with CXCR4 surface receptors (PubMed:14990729). From Human immunodeficiency virus type 1 group M subtype B (isolate BRU/LAI) (HIV-1).
