[The description below was written by a language model from this plasmid's Addgene catalogue record and pLannotate feature annotations shown in this document.]
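Description:
pHAGE-PIK3CA-E103_G106delinsD is an HIV-1-based lentiviral expression plasmid (about 11.7 kb) built on the pHAGE backbone to deliver a mutant allele of human PIK3CA, the p110-alpha catalytic subunit of phosphoinositide 3-kinase. In bacteria it is maintained through a high-copy ColE1/pUC-type origin and selected with ampicillin via the bla gene. The viral portion carries a truncated 5' LTR, the Ψ packaging signal with an adjoining gag fragment, the Rev response element for Rev-dependent nuclear export of the genomic RNA, the cPPT/CTS, and a U3-deleted 3' LTR that makes the integrated provirus self-inactivating. No packaging or envelope genes are annotated, so these functions must be supplied in trans to produce particles.

Between the LTRs, the constitutive EF-1α promoter drives the PIK3CA open reading frame, which was introduced by Gateway recombination and is flanked by attB1 and attB2 sites. The allele replaces residues E103 to G106 with a single aspartate, an in-frame deletion-insertion near the N-terminal region of the protein. Downstream lie short T3 and T7 promoter sequences, an attB4 fragment and a V5 epitope tag. The record does not state whether the V5 tag is translated in frame with the insert. An EMCV IRES then directs translation of a puromycin N-acetyltransferase from the same transcript, allowing puromycin selection of transduced cells, and a WPRE enhances transcript expression. The construct is intended for stable expression of this variant in mammalian cells and comes from a study that systematically tested the function of somatic cancer mutations.
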