Addgene plasmid #116465: pHAGE-PIK3CA-E103_G106delinsD
Purpose: Lentiviral expression of PIK3CA E103_G106delinsD
Depositing lab: Gordon Mills & Kenneth Scott. Depositing organization: Baylor College of Medicine. Publication: Systematic Functional Annotation of Somatic Mutations in Cancer. Ng PK, Li J, Jeong KJ, Shao S, Chen H, Tsang YH, Sengupta S, Wang Z, Bhavana VH, Tran R, Soewito S, Minussi DC, Moreno D, Kong K, Dogruluk T, Lu H, Gao J, Tokheim C, Zhou DC, Johnson AM, Zeng J, Ip CKM, Ju Z, Wester M, Yu S, Li Y, Vellano CP, Schultz N, Karchin R, Ding L, Lu Y, Cheung LWT, Chen K, Shaw KR, Meric-Bernstam F, Scott KL, Yi S, Sahni N, Liang H, Mills GB. Cancer Cell. 2018 Mar 12;33(3):450-462.e10. doi: 10.1016/j.ccell.2018.01.021. PubMed 29533785.
Backbone
  Vector backbone: pHAGE
  Vector type: Lentiviral
Growth in bacteria
  Bacterial resistance: Ampicillin, 100 μg/mL
  Growth temperature: 37°C
  Growth strain: Stbl3
  Copy number: High Copy
Gene/Insert
  Gene/Insert name: PIK3CA
  Species: H. sapiens (human)
  Mutation: E103_G106delinsD
  Entrez Gene: PIK3CA (a.k.a. CCM4, CLAPO, CLOVE, CWS5, HMH, MCAP, MCM, MCMTC, PI3K, PI3K-alpha, p110-alpha)
  Cloning method: Gateway Cloning
Terms and licenses: Academic/Nonprofit Terms; Industry Terms: Not Available to Industry
How to cite: pHAGE-PIK3CA-E103_G106delinsD was a gift from Gordon Mills & Kenneth Scott (Addgene plasmid # 116465 ; http://n2t.net/addgene:116465 ; RRID:Addgene_116465)
